>Addgene plasmid #195319 | pGMC00017 (aka pRC0162) | addgene full sequence | sequence record 387464 | Addgene NGS Result
TGGAAGGGCTAATTCACTCCCAAAGAAGACAAGATATCCTTGATCTGTGGATCTACCACACACAAGGCTA
CTTCCCTGATTAGCAGAACTACACACCAGGGCCAGGGGTCAGATATCCACTGACCTTTGGATGGTGCTAC
AAGCTAGTACCAGTTGAGCCAGATAAGGTAGAAGAGGCCAATAAAGGAGAGAACACCAGCTTGTTACACC
CTGTGAGCCTGCATGGGATGGATGACCCGGAGAGAGAAGTGTTAGAGTGGAGGTTTGACAGCCGCCTAGC
ATTTCATCACGTGGCCCGAGAGCTGCATCCGGAGTACTTCAAGAACTGCTGATATCGAGCTTGCTACAAG
GGACTTTCCGCTGGGGACTTTCCAGGGAGGCGTGGCCTGGGCGGGACTGGGGAGTGGCGAGCCCTCAGAT
CCTGCATATAAGCAGCTGCTTTTTGCCTGTACTGGGTCTCTCTGGTTAGACCAGATCTGAGCCTGGGAGC
TCTCTGGCTAACTAGGGAACCCACTGCTTAAGCCTCAATAAAGCTTGCCTTGAGTGCTTCAAGTAGTGTG
TGCCCGTCTGTTGTGTGACTCTGGTAACTAGAGATCCCTCAGACCCTTTTAGTCAGTGTGGAAAATCTCT
AGCAGTGGCGCCCGAACAGGGACTTGAAAGCGAAAGGGAAACCAGAGGAGCTCTCTCGACGCAGGACTCG
GCTTGCTGAAGCGCGCACGGCAAGAGGCGAGGGGCGGCGACTGGTGAGTACGCCAAAAATTTTGACTAGC
GGAGGCTAGAAGGAGAGAGATGGGTGCGAGAGCGTCAGTATTAAGCGGGGGAGAATTAGATCGCGATGGG
AAAAAATTCGGTTAAGGCCAGGGGGAAAGAAAAAATATAAATTAAAACATATAGTATGGGCAAGCAGGGA
GCTAGAACGATTCGCAGTTAATCCTGGCCTGTTAGAAACATCAGAAGGCTGTAGACAAATACTGGGACAG
CTACAACCATCCCTTCAGACAGGATCAGAAGAACTTAGATCATTATATAATACAGTAGCAACCCTCTATT
GTGTGCATCAAAGGATAGAGATAAAAGACACCAAGGAAGCTTTAGACAAGATAGAGGAAGAGCAAAACAA
AAGTAAGACCACCGCACAGCAAGCGGCCGGCCGCTGATCTTCAGACCTGGAGGAGGAGATATGAGGGACA
ATTGGAGAAGTGAATTATATAAATATAAAGTAGTAAAAATTGAACCATTAGGAGTAGCACCCACCAAGGC
AAAGAGAAGAGTGGTGCAGAGAGAAAAAAGAGCAGTGGGAATAGGAGCTTTGTTCCTTGGGTTCTTGGGA
GCAGCAGGAAGCACTATGGGCGCAGCGTCAATGACGCTGACGGTACAGGCCAGACAATTATTGTCTGGTA
TAGTGCAGCAGCAGAACAATTTGCTGAGGGCTATTGAGGCGCAACAGCATCTGTTGCAACTCACAGTCTG
GGGCATCAAGCAGCTCCAGGCAAGAATCCTGGCTGTGGAAAGATACCTAAAGGATCAACAGCTCCTGGGG
ATTTGGGGTTGCTCTGGAAAACTCATTTGCACCACTGCTGTGCCTTGGAATGCTAGTTGGAGTAATAAAT
CTCTGGAACAGATTTGGAATCACACGACCTGGATGGAGTGGGACAGAGAAATTAACAATTACACAAGCTT
AATACACTCCTTAATTGAAGAATCGCAAAACCAGCAAGAAAAGAATGAACAAGAATTATTGGAATTAGAT
AAATGGGCAAGTTTGTGGAATTGGTTTAACATAACAAATTGGCTGTGGTATATAAAATTATTCATAATGA
TAGTAGGAGGCTTGGTAGGTTTAAGAATAGTTTTTGCTGTACTTTCTATAGTGAATAGAGTTAGGCAGGG
ATATTCACCATTATCGTTTCAGACCCACCTCCCAACCCCGAGGGGACCCGACAGGCCCGAAGGAATAGAA
GAAGAAGGTGGAGAGAGAGACAGAGACAGATCCATTCGATTAGTGAACGGATCTCGACGGTATCGCCTTT
AAAAGAAAAGGGGGGATTGGGGGGTACAGTGCAGGGGAAAGAATAGTAGACATAATAGCAACAGACATAC
AAACTAAAGAATTACAAAAACAAATTACAAAAATTCAAAATTTTCGGGTTTATTACAGGGACAGCAGAGA
TCCAGTTTATCATTAGTGAACGGATCTCGACGGTATCGATCACGAGACTAGCCTCGAGCGGCCGCCCCCT
TCACCGAGGGCCTATTTCCCATGATTCCTTCATATTTGCATATACGATACAAGGCTGTTAGAGAGATAAT
TGGAATTAATTTGACTGTAAACACAAAGATATTAGTACAAAATACGTGACGTAGAAAGTAATAATTTCTT
GGGTAGTTTGCAGTTTTAAAATTATGTTTTAAAATGGACTATCATATGCTTACCGTAACTTGAAAGTATT
TCGATTTCTTGGCTTTATATATCTTGTGGAAAGGACGAAACACCGGAGACGATTAATGCGTCTCGGTTTT
AGAGCTAGAAATAGCAAGTTAAAATAAGGCTAGTCCGTTATCAACTTGAAAAAGTGGCACCGAGTCGGTG
CTTTTTTTGAATTCTCGACCTCGAGACAAATGGCAGTATTCGTCATTAGTTCATAGCCCATATATGGAGT
TCCGCGTTACATAACTTACGGTAAATGGCCCGCCTGGCTGACCGCCCAACGACCCCCGCCCATTGACGTC
AATAATGACGTATGTTCCCATAGTAACGCCAATAGGGACTTTCCATTGACGTCAATGGGTGGAGTATTTA
CGGTAAACTGCCCACTTGGCAGTACATCAAGTGTATCATATGCCAAGTACGCCCCCTATTGACGTCAATG
ACGGTAAATGGCCCGCCTGGCATTATGCCCAGTACATGACCTTATGGGACTTTCCTACTTGGCAGTACAT
CTACGTATTAGTCATCGCTATTACCATGGTCGAGGTGAGCCCCACGTTCTGCTTCACTCTCCCCATCTCC
CCCCCCTCCCCACCCCCAATTTTGTATTTATTTATTTTTTAATTATTTTGTGCAGCGATGGGGGCGGGGG
GGGGGGGCGCGCGCCAGGCGGGGCGGGGCGGGGCGRGGGGCGGGGCGGGGCGAGGCGGAGAGGTGCGGCG
GCAGCCAATCAGAGCGGCGCGCTCCGAAAGTTTCCTTTTATGGCGAGGCGGCGGCGGCGGCGGCCCTATA
AAAAGCGAAGCGCGCGGCGGGCGGGAGTCGCTGCGCGCTGCCTTCGCCCCGTGCCCCGCTCCGCCGCCGC
CTCGCGCCGCCCGCCCCGGCTCTGACTGACCGCGTTACTCCCACAGGTGAGCGGGCGGGACGGCCCTTCT
CCTCCGGGCTGTAATTAGCGCTTGGTTTAATGACGGCTTGTTTCTTTTCTGTGGCTGCGTGAAAGCCTTG
AGGGGCTCCGGGAGGGCCCTTTGTGCGGGGGGAGCGGCTCGGGGGGTGCGTGCGTGTGTGTGTGCGTGGG
GAGCGCCGCGTGCGGCTCCGCGCTGCCCGGCGGCTGTGAGCGCTGCGGGCGCGGCGCGGGGCTTTGTGCG
CTCCGCAGTGTGCGCGAGGGGAGCGCGGCCGGGGGCGGTGCCCCGCGGTGCGGGGGGGGCTGCGAGGGGA
ACAAAGGCTGCGTGCGGGGTGTGTGCGTGGGGGGGTGAGCAGGGGGTGTGGGCGCGTCGGTCGGGCTGCA
ACCCCCCCTGCACCCCCCTCCCCGAGTTGCTGAGCACGGCCCGGCTTCGGGTGCGGGGCTCCGTACGGGG
CGTGGCGCGGGGCTCGCCGTGCCGGGCGGGGGGTGGCGGCAGGTGGGGGTGCCGGGCGGGGCGGGGCCGC
CTCGGGCCGGGGAGGGCTCGGGGGAGGGGCGCGGCGGCCCCCGGAGCGCCGGCGGCTGTCGAGGCGCGGC
GAGCCGCAGCCATTGCCTTTTATGGTAATCGTGCGAGAGGGCGCAGGGACTTCCTTTGTCCCAAATCTGT
GCGGAGCCGAAATCTGGGAGGCGCCGCCGCACCCCCTCTAGCGGGCGCGGGGCGAAGCGGTGCGGCGCCG
GCAGGAAGGAAATGGGCGGGGAGGGCCTTCGTGCGTCGCCGCGCCGCCGTCCCCTTCTCCCTCTCCAGCC
TCGGGGCTGTCCGCGGGGGGACGGCTGCCTTCGGGGGGGACGGGGCAGGGCGGGGTTCGGCTTCTGGCGT
GTGACCGGCGGCTCTAGAGCCTCTGCTAACCATGTTCATGCCTTCTTCTTTTTCCTACAGCTCCTGGGCA
ACGTGCTGGTTATTGTGGCCACCATGACCGAGTACAAGCCCACGGTGCGCCTCGCCACCCGCGACGACGT
CCCCAGGGCCGTACGCACCCTCGCCGCCGCGTTCGCCGACTACCCCGCCACGCGCCACACCGTCGATCCG
GACCGCCACATCGAGCGGGTCACCGAGCTGCAAGAACTCTTCCTCACGCGCGTCGGGCTCGACATCGGCA
AGGTGTGGGTCGCGGACGACGGCGCCGCGGTGGCGGTCTGGACCACGCCGGAGAGCGTCGAAGCGGGGGC
GGTGTTCGCCGAGATCGGCCCGCGCATGGCCGAGTTGAGCGGTTCCCGGCTGGCCGCGCAGCAACAGATG
GAAGGCCTCCTGGCGCCGCACCGGCCCAAGGAGCCCGCGTGGTTCCTGGCCACCGTCGGAGTCTCGCCCG
ACCACCAGGGCAAGGGTCTGGGCAGCGCCGTCGTGCTCCCCGGAGTGGAGGCGGCCGAGCGCGCCGGGGT
GCCCGCCTTCCTGGAGACCTCCGCGCCCCGCAACCTCCCCTTCTACGAGCGGCTCGGCTTCACCGTCACC
GCCGACGTCGAGGTGCCCGAAGGACCGCGCACCTGGTGCATGACCCGCAAGCCCGGTGCCTGAAGCGTCT
GGAACAATCAACCTCTGGATTACAAAATTTGTGAAAGATTGACTGGTATTCTTAACTATGTTGCTCCTTT
TACGCTATGTGGATACGCTGCTTTAATGCCTTTGTATCATGCTATTGCTTCCCGTATGGCTTTCATTTTC
TCCTCCTTGTATAAATCCTGGTTGCTGTCTCTTTATGAGGAGTTGTGGCCCGTTGTCAGGCAACGTGGCG
TGGTGTGCACTGTGTTTGCTGACGCAACCCCCACTGGTTGGGGCATTGCCACCACCTGTCAGCTCCTTTC
CGGGACTTTCGCTTTCCCCCTCCCTATTGCCACGGCGGAACTCATCGCCGCCTGCCTTGCCCGCTGCTGG
ACAGGGGCTCGGCTGTTGGGCACTGACAATTCCGTGGTGTTGTCGGGGAAGCTGACGTCCTTTCCATGGC
TGCTCGCCTGTGTTGCCACCTGGATTCTGCGCGGGACGTCCTTCTGCTACGTCCCTTCGGCCCTCAATCC
AGCGGACCTTCCTTCCCGCGGCCTGCTGCCGGCTCTGCGGCCTCTTCCGCGTCTTCGCCTTCGCCCTCAG
ACGAGTCGGATCTCCCTTTGGGCCGCCTCCCCGCCTGGAATTAATTCTGCAGTCGAGACCTAGAAAAACA
TGGAGCAATCACAAGTAGCAATACAGCAGCTACCAATGCTGATTGTGCCTGGCTAGAAGCACAAGAGGAG
GAGGAGGTGGGTTTTCCAGTCACACCTCAGGTACCTTTAAGACCAATGACTTACAAGGCAGCTGTAGATC
TTAGCCACTTTTTAAAAGAAAAGAGGGGACTGGAAGGGCTAATTCACTCCCAACGAAGACAAGATATCCT
TGATCTGTGGATCTACCACACACAAGGCTACTTCCCTGATTAGCAGAACTACACACCAGGGCCAGGGGTC
AGATATCCACTGACCTTTGGATGGTGCTACAAGCTAGTACCAGTTGAGCCAGATAAGGTAGAAGAGGCCA
ATAAAGGAGAGAACACCAGCTTGTTACACCCTGTGAGCCTGCATGGGATGGATGACCCGGAGAGAGAAGT
GTTAGAGTGGAGGTTTGACAGCCGCCTAGCATTTCATCACGTGGCCCGAGAGCTGCATCCGGAGTACTTC
AAGAACTGCTGATATCGAGCTTGCTACAAGGGACTTTCCGCTGGGGACTTTCCAGGGAGGCGTGGCCTGG
GCGGGACTGGGGAGTGGCGAGCCCTCAGATCCTGCATATAAGCAGCTGCTTTTTGCCTGTACTGGGTCTC
TCTGGTTAGACCAGATCTGAGCCTGGGAGCTCTCTGGCTAACTAGGGAACCCACTGCTTAAGCCTCAATA
AAGCTTGCCTTGAGTGCTTCAAGTAGTGTGTGCCCGTCTGTTGTGTGACTCTGGTAACTAGAGATCCCTC
AGACCCTTTTAGTCAGTGTGGAAAATCTCTAGCAGTAGTAGTTCATGTCATCTTATTATTCAGTATTTAT
AACTTGCAAAGAAATGAATATCAGAGAGTGAGAGGCCTTGACATTGCTAGCGTTTTACCGTCGACCTCTA
GCTAGAGCTTGGCGTAATCATGGTCATAGCTGTTTCCTGTGTGAAATTGTTATCCGCTCACAATTCCACA
CAACATACGAGCCGGAAGCATAAAGTGTAAAGCCTGGGGTGCCTAATGAGTGAGCTAACTCACATTAATT
GCGTTGCGCTCACTGCCCGCTTTCCAGTCGGGAAACCTGTCGTGCCAGCTGCATTAATGAATCGGCCAAC
GCGCGGGGAGAGGCGGTTTGCGTATTGGGCGCTCTTCCGCTTCCTCGCTCACTGACTCGCTGCGCTCGGT
CGTTCGGCTGCGGCGAGCGGTATCAGCTCACTCAAAGGCGGTAATACGGTTATCCACAGAATCAGGGGAT
AACGCAGGAAAGAACATGTGAGCAAAAGGCCAGCAAAAGGCCAGGAACCGTAAAAAGGCCGCGTTGCTGG
CGTTTTTCCATAGGCTCCGCCCCCCTGACGAGCATCACAAAAATCGACGCTCAAGTCAGAGGTGGCGAAA
CCCGACAGGACTATAAAGATACCAGGCGTTTCCCCCTGGAAGCTCCCTCGTGCGCTCTCCTGTTCCGACC
CTGCCGCTTACCGGATACCTGTCCGCCTTTCTCCCTTCGGGAAGCGTGGCGCTTTCTCATAGCTCACGCT
GTAGGTATCTCAGTTCGGTGTAGGTCGTTCGCTCCAAGCTGGGCTGTGTGCACGAACCCCCCGTTCAGCC
CGACCGCTGCGCCTTATCCGGTAACTATCGTCTTGAGTCCAACCCGGTAAGACACGACTTATCGCCACTG
GCAGCAGCCACTGGTAACAGGATTAGCAGAGCGAGGTATGTAGGCGGTGCTACAGAGTTCTTGAAGTGGT
GGCCTAACTACGGCTACACTAGAAGAACAGTATTTGGTATCTGCGCTCTGCTGAAGCCAGTTACCTTCGG
AAAAAGAGTTGGTAGCTCTTGATCCGGCAAACAAACCACCGCTGGTAGCGGTGGTTTTTTTGTTTGCAAG
CAGCAGATTACGCGCAGAAAAAAAGGATCTCAAGAAGATCCTTTGATCTTTTCTACGGGGTCTGACGCTC
AGTGGAACGAAAACTCACGTTAAGGGATTTTGGTCATGAGATTATCAAAAAGGATCTTCACCTAGATCCT
TTTAAATTAAAAATGAAGTTTTAAATCAATCTAAAGTATATATGAGTAAACTTGGTCTGACAGTTACCAA
TGCTTAATCAGTGAGGCACCTATCTCAGCGATCTGTCTATTTCGTTCATCCATAGTTGCCTGACTCCCCG
TCGTGTAGATAACTACGATACGGGAGGGCTTACCATCTGGCCCCAGTGCTGCAATGATACCGCGAGACCC
ACGCTCACCGGCTCCAGATTTATCAGCAATAAACCAGCCAGCCGGAAGGGCCGAGCGCAGAAGTGGTCCT
GCAACTTTATCCGCCTCCATCCAGTCTATTAATTGTTGCCGGGAAGCTAGAGTAAGTAGTTCGCCAGTTA
ATAGTTTGCGCAACGTTGTTGCCATTGCTACAGGCATCGTGGTGTCACGCTCGTCGTTTGGTATGGCTTC
ATTCAGCTCCGGTTCCCAACGATCAAGGCGAGTTACATGATCCCCCATGTTGTGCAAAAAAGCGGTTAGC
TCCTTCGGTCCTCCGATCGTTGTCAGAAGTAAGTTGGCCGCAGTGTTATCACTCATGGTTATGGCAGCAC
TGCATAATTCTCTTACTGTCATGCCATCCGTAAGATGCTTTTCTGTGACTGGTGAGTACTCAACCAAGTC
ATTCTGAGAATAGTGTATGCGGCGACCGAGTTGCTCTTGCCCGGCGTCAATACGGGATAATACCGCGCCA
CATAGCAGAACTTTAAAAGTGCTCATCATTGGAAAACGTTCTTCGGGGCGAAAACTCTCAAGGATCTTAC
CGCTGTTGAGATCCAGTTCGATGTAACCCACTCGTGCACCCAACTGATCTTCAGCATCTTTTACTTTCAC
CAGCGTTTCTGGGTGAGCAAAAACAGGAAGGCAAAATGCCGCAAAAAAGGGAATAAGGGCGACACGGAAA
TGTTGAATACTCATACTCTTCCTTTTTCAATATTATTGAAGCATTTATCAGGGTTATTGTCTCATGAGCG
GATACATATTTGAATGTATTTAGAAAAATAAACAAATAGGGGTTCCGCGCACATTTCCCCGAAAAGTGCC
ACCTGACGTCGACGGATCGGGAGATCAACTTGTTTATTGCAGCTTATAATGGTTACAAATAAAGCAATAG
CATCACAAATTTCACAAATAAAGCATTTTTTTCACTGCATTCTAGTTGTGGTTTGTCCAAACTCATCAAT
GTATCTTATCATGTCTGGATCAACTGGATAACTCAAGCTAACCAAAATCATCCCAAACTTCCCACCCCAT
ACCCTATTACCACTGCCAATTACCTGTGGTTTCATTTACTCTAAACCTGTGATTCCTCTGAATTATTTTC
ATTTTAAAGAAATTGTATTTGTTAAATATGTACTACAAACTTAGTAGT
Features (pLannotate 1.2.2; 24 found; start..end, strand, type, name):
    377..634     +  LTR            5' LTR (truncated): truncated 5' long terminal repeat (LTR) from HIV-1
    681..806     +  misc_feature   HIV-1 Ψ: packaging signal of human immunodeficiency virus type 1
    790..1128    +  CDS            HIV-1 gag (fragment): gag protein from human immunodeficiency virus 1; gag
   1303..1536    +  misc_feature   RRE: The Rev response element (RRE) of HIV-1 allows for Rev-dependent mRNA export from the nucleus to the cytoplasm.
   1913..2013    +  CDS            Rev (fragment): human immunodeficiency virus 1 (HIV-1) Rev protein; rev; enhances nuclear export of unspliced and incompletely spliced viral mRNAs
   2028..2143    +  misc_feature   cPPT/CTS: central polypurine tract and central termination sequence of HIV-1 (lacking the first T)
   2246..2486    +  promoter       U6 promoter: RNA polymerase III promoter for human U6 snRNA
   2516..2591    +  misc_RNA       gRNA scaffold: guide RNA scaffold for the Streptococcus pyogenes CRISPR/Cas9 system
   2665..2968    +  enhancer       CMV enhancer: human cytomegalovirus immediate early enhancer
   2970..3243    +  promoter       chicken β-actin promoter: No description available
   3244..4260    +  intron         chimeric intron: chimera between introns from chicken β-actin and rabbit β-globin
   4294..4893    +  CDS            PuroR (fragment): puromycin N-acetyltransferase; pac from Streptomyces; confers resistance to puromycin
   4906..5494    +  misc_feature   WPRE: woodchuck hepatitis virus posttranscriptional regulatory element
   5511..6029    +  CDS            nef (fragment): NEF_HV1BR - Experimental evidence at protein level: Swiss-Prot protein existence level 1. Extracellular Nef protein targets CD4(+) T-lymphocytes for apoptosis by interacting with CXCR4 surface receptors (PubMed:14990729). From Human immunodeficiency virus type 1 group M subtype B (isolate BRU/LAI) (HIV-1).
   6077..6334    +  LTR            5' LTR (truncated): truncated 5' long terminal repeat (LTR) from HIV-1
   6487..6503    -  protein_bind   lac operator: The lac repressor binds to the lac operator to inhibit transcription in E. coli. This inhibition can be relieved by adding lactose or isopropyl-β-D-thiogalactopyranoside (IPTG). lac repressor encoded by lacI
   6511..6541    -  promoter       lac promoter: promoter for the E. coli lac operon
   6556..6577    -  protein_bind   CAP binding site: CAP binding activates transcription in the presence of cAMP. E. coli catabolite activator protein
   6590..6682    -  CDS            lacI (fragment): lac repressor; lacI; The lac repressor binds to the lac operator to inhibit transcription in E. coli. This inhibition can be relieved by adding lactose or isopropyl-β-D-thiogalactopyranoside (IPTG).
   6865..7453    -  rep_origin     ori: high-copy-number ColE1/pMB1/pBR322/pUC origin of replication
   7624..8484    -  CDS            AmpR: β-lactamase; bla; confers resistance to ampicillin, carbenicillin, and related antibiotics
   8485..8589    -  promoter       AmpR promoter: bla
   8637..8771    +  polyA_signal   SV40 poly(A) signal: SV40 polyadenylation signal
   8938..329     +  CDS            nef (fragment) (across the origin): NEF_HV1BR - Experimental evidence at protein level: Swiss-Prot protein existence level 1. Extracellular Nef protein targets CD4(+) T-lymphocytes for apoptosis by interacting with CXCR4 surface receptors (PubMed:14990729). From Human immunodeficiency virus type 1 group M subtype B (isolate BRU/LAI) (HIV-1).
