[The description below was written by a language model from this plasmid's Addgene catalogue record and pLannotate feature annotations shown in this document.]
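Description:
pGMC00017 (also called pRC0162) is an empty lentiviral guide RNA backbone derived from pSB700, in which the original mCerulean reporter has been replaced with a puromycin resistance gene. It is an 8,938 nt plasmid propagated in E. coli through a high-copy ColE1/pUC-type origin and selected with ampicillin via the β-lactamase gene. The record lists a recombination-stable growth strain, a common choice for plasmids carrying repeated LTR sequences. Remnants of the lac promoter/operator region and an SV40 polyadenylation signal are also annotated in the bacterial backbone.

The transfer cassette is flanked by two HIV-1 LTRs, both annotated by the software as truncated 5' LTRs and each adjoined by nef-derived sequence. Between them lie the Ψ packaging signal with a gag fragment, the Rev response element for Rev-dependent nuclear export of the genomic RNA, and the cPPT/CTS, which aids nuclear import of the reverse-transcribed genome. The payload has two transcription units. A human U6 RNA polymerase III promoter sits upstream of the Streptococcus pyogenes Cas9 gRNA scaffold, with a short gap between them where a spacer would be inserted; the record does not describe the cloning sites or any stuffer there. Downstream, a CAG-type arrangement (CMV enhancer, chicken β-actin promoter and chimeric intron) drives puromycin N-acetyltransferase, followed by a WPRE to boost transcript expression.

The plasmid encodes no Cas9, so it is suited to delivering user-cloned guides by lentiviral transduction into mammalian cells that receive SpCas9 or a derivative from another source, with puromycin used to select transduced cells.
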