Addgene plasmid #195319: pGMC00017 (aka pRC0162)
Purpose: (Empty Backbone) Lentiviral guide RNA backbone derived from pSB700 with puromycin
Depositing lab: Raj Chari. Depositing organization: Frederick National Laboratory.
Backbone
  Vector backbone: pSB700
  Modifications to backbone: Replaced mCerulean with puromycin
  Vector type: Mammalian Expression, Lentiviral, CRISPR, Synthetic Biology
  Selectable markers: Puromycin
Growth in bacteria
  Bacterial resistance: Ampicillin, 100 μg/mL
  Growth temperature: 37°C
  Growth strain: NEB Stable
  Copy number: High Copy
Terms and licenses: Academic/Nonprofit Terms; Industry Terms: Not Available to Industry
How to cite: pGMC00017 (aka pRC0162) was a gift from Raj Chari (Addgene plasmid # 195319 ; http://n2t.net/addgene:195319 ; RRID:Addgene_195319)
